>Addgene plasmid #83846 | pDONR-ARF19 | depositor full sequence | sequence record 161875 | pDONR-ARF19 sequence 5814 bps
CTTTCCTGCGTTATCCCCTGATTCTGTGGATAACCGTATTACCGCCTTTGAGTGAGCTGATACCGCTCGC
CGCAGCCGAACGACCGAGCGCAGCGAGTCAGTGAGCGAGGAAGCGGAAGAGCGCCCAATACGCAAACCGC
CTCTCCCCGCGCGTTGGCCGATTCATTAATGCAGCTGGCACGACAGGTTTCCCGACTGGAAAGCGGGCAG
TGAGCGCAACGCAATTAATACGCGTACCGCTAGCCAGGAAGAGTTTGTAGAAACGCAAAAAGGCCATCCG
TCAGGATGGCCTTCTGCTTAGTTTGATGCCTGGCAGTTTATGGCGGGCGTCCTGCCCGCCACCCTCCGGG
CCGTTGCTTCACAACGTTCAAATCCGCTCCCGGCGGATTTGTCCTACTCAGGAGAGCGTTCACCGACAAA
CAACAGATAAAACGAAAGGCCCAGTCTTCCGACTGAGCCTTTCGTTTTATTTGATGCCTGGCAGTTCCCT
ACTCTCGCGTTAACGCTAGCATGGATGTTTTCCCAGTCACGACGTTGTAAAACGACGGCCAGTCTTAAGC
TCGGGCCCCAAATAATGATTTTATTTTGACTGATAGTGACCTGTTCGTTGCAACAAATTGATGAGCAATG
CTTTTTTATAATGCCAACTTTGTACAAAAAAGCAGGCTTCAAAATGAAAGCTCCATCAAATGGATTTCTT
CCAAGTTCCAACGAAGGAGAGAAGAAGCCAATCAATTCTCAACTATGGCACGCTTGTGCAGGGCCTTTAG
TTTCATTACCTCCTGTGGGAAGTCTTGTGGTTTACTTCCCTCAAGGACACAGCGAGCAAGTTGCAGCATC
GATGCAGAAGCAAACAGATTTTATACCAAATTACCCAAATCTTCCTTCTAAGCTGATTTGCTTGCTTCAC
AGTGTTACATTACATGCTGATACCGAAACAGATGAAGTCTATGCACAAATGACTCTTCAACCTGTGAATA
AGTATGATAGAGAAGCATTGCTAGCTTCTGATATGGGCTTGAAGCTAAACAGACAACCTACTGAGTTTTT
TTGCAAGACTCTTACTGCAAGTGACACAAGCACTCATGGTGGATTCTCTGTACCGCGTCGTGCAGCTGAG
AAAATATTCCCTCCTCTTGATTTCTCGATGCAACCGCCTGCGCAAGAGATTGTAGCTAAAGATTTACATG
ATACTACATGGACTTTCAGACATATCTATCGAGGCCAACCAAAAAGACACTTGCTTACCACAGGTTGGAG
CGTTTTTGTTAGCACAAAGAGACTATTTGCGGGTGATTCAGTTTTGTTTGTAAGAGATGAGAAATCACAG
CTGATGTTGGGTATAAGACGTGCAAATAGACAAACTCCGACTCTTTCCTCATCGGTCATATCCAGCGACA
GTATGCACATTGGGATACTTGCAGCTGCAGCTCATGCTAATGCCAATAGTAGCCCTTTTACCATCTTCTT
CAATCCAAGGGCAAGTCCTTCAGAGTTTGTAGTTCCTTTAGCCAAATACAACAAAGCCTTATACGCTCAA
GTATCTCTAGGAATGAGATTCCGGATGATGTTTGAGACTGAGGATTGTGGGGTTCGTAGATATATGGGTA
CAGTCACAGGTATTAGTGATCTTGACCCTGTAAGATGGAAAGGCTCACAATGGCGTAATCTTCAGGTAGG
ATGGGATGAATCAACAGCTGGAGATAGGCCAAGCCGAGTATCCATATGGGAAATCGAACCCGTCATAACT
CCTTTTTACATATGTCCTCCTCCATTTTTCAGACCTAAGTACCCGAGGCAACCCGGGATGCCAGATGATG
AGTTAGACATGGAAAATGCTTTCAAAAGAGCAATGCCTTGGATGGGAGAAGACTTTGGGATGAAGGACGC
ACAGAGTTCGATGTTCCCTGGTTTAAGTCTAGTTCAATGGATGAGTATGCAGCAAAACAATCCATTGTCA
GGTTCTGCTACTCCTCAGCTCCCGTCCGCGCTCTCATCTTTTAACCTACCAAACAATTTTGCTTCCAACG
ACCCTTCCAAGCTGTTGAACTTCCAATCCCCAAACCTCTCTTCCGCAAATTCCCAATTCAACAAACCGAA
CACGGTTAACCATATCAGCCAACAGATGCAAGCACAACCAGCCATGGTGAAATCTCAACAACAACAACAA
CAACAACAACAACAACACCAACACCAACAACAACAACTGCAACAACAACAACAACTACAGATGTCACAGC
AACAGGTGCAGCAACAAGGGATTTATAACAATGGTACGATTGCTGTTGCTAACCAAGTCTCTTGTCAAAG
TCCAAACCAACCTACTGGATTCTCTCAGTCTCAGCTTCAGCAGCAGTCAATGCTCCCTACTGGTGCTAAA
ATGACACACCAGAACATAAATTCTATGGGGAATAAAGGCTTGTCTCAAATGACATCGTTTGCGCAAGAAA
TGCAGTTTCAGCAGCAACTGGAAATGCATAACAGTAGCCAGTTATTAAGAAACCAGCAAGAACAGTCCTC
TCTCCATTCATTACAACAAAATCTGTCCCAAAATCCTCAGCAACTCCAAATGCAACAACAATCATCAAAA
CCAAGTCCTTCACAACAGCTTCAGTTGCAGCTACTGCAGAAGCTACAGCAGCAGCAACAGCAGCAGTCGA
TTCCTCCAGTAAGCTCATCCTTACAGCCACAATTATCAGCGTTGCAGCAGACACAAAGCCATCAATTGCA
ACAACTTCTGTCGTCTCAAAATCAACAGCCCTTGGCACATGGTAATAACAGCTTCCCAGCTTCAACTTTC
ATGCAGCCTCCACAGATTCAGGTGAGTCCTCAGCAGCAAGGACAGATGAGTAACAAAAATCTTGTAGCCG
CTGGAAGATCACATTCTGGCCACACAGATGGAGAAGCTCCTTCTTGTTCAACCTCACCTTCCGCCAATAA
CACGGGACATGATAATGTTTCACCGACAAATTTCCTGAGCAGAAATCAACAGCAAGGACAAGCTGCATCT
GTATCTGCATCTGATTCAGTCTTTGAGCGCGCAAGCAATCCGGTCCAAGAGCTTTATACAAAAACTGAGA
GCCGGATCAGTCAAGGCATGATGAATATGAAGAGTGCTGGTGAACATTTCAGATTTAAAAGCGCGGTAAC
AGATCAAATCGATGTATCCACAGCGGGAACGACGTACTGTCCTGATGTTGTTGGCCCTGTACAGCAGCAA
CAAACTTTCCCACTACCATCATTTGGTTTTGATGGAGACTGCCAATCTCATCATCCAAGAAACAACTTAG
CTTTCCCTGGTAATCTCGAAGCCGTAACTTCTGATCCACTCTATTCTCAAAAGGACTTTCAAAACTTGGT
TCCCAACTATGGCAACACACCAAGAGACATTGAGACGGAGCTGTCCAGTGCTGCAATCAGTTCTCAGTCA
TTTGGTATTCCCAGCATTCCCTTTAAGCCCGGATGTTCAAATGAGGTTGGCGGCATCAATGATTCAGGAA
TCATGAATGGTGGAGGACTGTGGCCCAATCAGACTCAACGAATGCGAACATATACAAAGGTTCAAAAACG
AGGGTCAGTAGGTAGATCAATAGATGTTACCCGTTATAGCGGCTATGATGAACTTAGGCATGACTTAGCG
AGAATGTTTGGCATCGAAGGACAGCTCGAAGATCCGCTAACCTCTGATTGGAAACTCGTCTACACCGATC
ACGAAAACGATATTTTACTAGTTGGTGATGATCCTTGGGAAGAGTTTGTGAACTGCGTGCAGAACATAAA
GATACTATCATCAGTAGAAGTTCAGCAAATGAGCTTAGACGGAGATCTTGCAGCTATCCCAACCACAAAC
CAAGCCTGCAGCGAAACAGACAGCGGAAATGCTTGGAAAGTACACTATGAAGACACTTCTGCTGCAGCTT
CTTTCAACAGATAGTAACACCCAGCTTTCTTGTACAAAGTTGGCATTATAAGAAAGCATTGCTTATCAAT
TTGTTGCAACGAACAGGTCACTATCAGTCAAAATAAAATCATTATTTGCCATCCAGCTGATATCCCCTAT
AGTGAGTCGTATTACATGGTCATAGCTGTTTCCTGGCAGCTCTGGCCCGTGTCTCAAAATCTCTGATGTT
ACATTGCACAAGATAAAATAATATCATCATGAACAATAAAACTGTCTGCTTACATAAACAGTAATACAAG
GGGTGTTATGAGCCATATTCAACGGGAAACGTCGAGGCCGCGATTAAATTCCAACATGGATGCTGATTTA
TATGGGTATAAATGGGCTCGCGATAATGTCGGGCAATCAGGTGCGACAATCTATCGCTTGTATGGGAAGC
CCGATGCGCCAGAGTTGTTTCTGAAACATGGCAAAGGTAGCGTTGCCAATGATGTTACAGATGAGATGGT
CAGACTAAACTGGCTGACGGAATTTATGCCTCTTCCGACCATCAAGCATTTTATCCGTACTCCTGATGAT
GCATGGTTACTCACCACTGCGATCCCCGGAAAAACAGCATTCCAGGTATTAGAAGAATATCCTGATTCAG
GTGAAAATATTGTTGATGCGCTGGCAGTGTTCCTGCGCCGGTTGCATTCGATTCCTGTTTGTAATTGTCC
TTTTAACAGCGATCGCGTATTTCGTCTCGCTCAGGCGCAATCACGAATGAATAACGGTTTGGTTGATGCG
AGTGATTTTGATGACGAGCGTAATGGCTGGCCTGTTGAACAAGTCTGGAAAGAAATGCATAAACTTTTGC
CATTCTCACCGGATTCAGTCGTCACTCATGGTGATTTCTCACTTGATAACCTTATTTTTGACGAGGGGAA
ATTAATAGGTTGTATTGATGTTGGACGAGTCGGAATCGCAGACCGATACCAGGATCTTGCCATCCTATGG
AACTGCCTCGGTGAGTTTTCTCCTTCATTACAGAAACGGCTTTTTCAAAAATATGGTATTGATAATCCTG
ATATGAATAAATTGCAGTTTCATTTGATGCTCGATGAGTTTTTCTAATCAGAATTGGTTAATTGGTTGTA
ACACTGGCAGAGCATTACGCTGACTTGACGGGACGGCGCAAGCTCATGACCAAAATCCCTTAACGTGAGT
TACGCGTCGTTCCACTGAGCGTCAGACCCCGTAGAAAAGATCAAAGGATCTTCTTGAGATCCTTTTTTTC
TGCGCGTAATCTGCTGCTTGCAAACAAAAAAACCACCGCTACCAGCGGTGGTTTGTTTGCCGGATCAAGA
GCTACCAACTCTTTTTCCGAAGGTAACTGGCTTCAGCAGAGCGCAGATACCAAATACTGTTCTTCTAGTG
TAGCCGTAGTTAGGCCACCACTTCAAGAACTCTGTAGCACCGCCTACATACCTCGCTCTGCTAATCCTGT
TACCAGTGGCTGCTGCCAGTGGCGATAAGTCGTGTCTTACCGGGTTGGACTCAAGACGATAGTTACCGGA
TAAGGCGCAGCGGTCGGGCTGAACGGGGGGTTCGTGCACACAGCCCAGCTTGGAGCGAACGACCTACACC
GAACTGAGATACCTACAGCGTGAGCTATGAGAAAGCGCCACGCTTCCCGAAGGGAGAAAGGCGGACAGGT
ATCCGGTAAGCGGCAGGGTCGGAACAGGAGAGCGCACGAGGGAGCTTCCAGGGGGAAACGCCTGGTATCT
TTATAGTCCTGTCGGGTTTCGCCACCTCTGACTTGAGCGTCGATTTTTGTGATGCTCGTCAGGGGGGCGG
AGCCTATGGAAAAACGCCAGCAACGCGGCCTTTTTACGGTTCCTGGCCTTTTGCTGGCCTTTTGCTCACA
TGTT
Features (pLannotate 1.2.2; 10 found; start..end, strand, type, name):
    121..213     +  CDS            lacI (fragment): lac repressor; lacI; The lac repressor binds to the lac operator to inhibit transcription in E. coli. This inhibition can be relieved by adding lactose or isopropyl-β-D-thiogalactopyranoside (IPTG).
    268..295     -  terminator     rrnB T2 terminator: transcription terminator T2 from the E. coli rrnB gene
    427..470     +  terminator     rrnB T1 terminator: Escherichia coli rrnB; transcription terminator T1 from the E. coli rrnB gene
    517..553     -  CDS            lacZα (fragment): LacZα fragment of β-galactosidase; lacZ fragment
    569..668     +  protein_bind   attL1: mutant version of attL; recombination site for the Gateway® LR reaction LR Clonase™
    674..3931    +  CDS            ARF19: ARFS_ARATH - Also known as IAA22. Experimental evidence at protein level: Swiss-Prot protein existence level 1. Auxin response factors (ARFs) are transcriptional factors that bind specifically to the DNA sequence 5'-TGTCTC-3' found in the auxin-responsive promoter elements (AuxREs). Could act as transcriptional activator or repressor. Formation of heterodimers with Aux/IAA proteins may alter their ability to modulate early auxin response genes expression. Involved in ethylene responses. Regulates lateral root formation through direct regulation of LBD16 and/or LBD29. Functionally redundant wit
   3939..4038    -  protein_bind   attL2: mutant version of attL; recombination site for the Gateway® LR reaction LR Clonase™
   4056..4074    -  promoter       T7 promoter: promoter for bacteriophage T7 RNA polymerase
   4208..5017    +  CDS            KanR: aminoglycoside phosphotransferase; aph(3')-Ia; confers resistance to kanamycin in bacteria or G418 (Geneticin®) in eukaryotes
   5164..5752    +  rep_origin     ori: high-copy-number ColE1/pMB1/pBR322/pUC origin of replication
