[The description below was written by a language model from this plasmid's Addgene catalogue record and pLannotate feature annotations shown in this document.]
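Description:
pDONR-ARF19 is a Gateway entry clone built on the Invitrogen pDONR221 backbone, carrying the coding sequence of Arabidopsis thaliana AUXIN RESPONSE FACTOR 19 (ARF19, AT1G19220, also known as ARF11 or IAA22). Although catalogued as a "donor vector", the annotated sequence shows the insert flanked by attL1 and attL2 sites. This is the arrangement left after a BP recombination has replaced the original pDONR cassette, and it makes the plasmid ready for LR Clonase-mediated transfer into attR-containing destination vectors. The plasmid is about 5.8 kb and is maintained in E. coli through a high-copy ColE1/pUC-type origin. Selection is with kanamycin, conferred by an aminoglycoside phosphotransferase (KanR) gene.

The ARF19 open reading frame spans roughly 3.3 kb between the att sites. ARF19 is a transcription factor that binds auxin-responsive promoter elements, interacts with Aux/IAA proteins and contributes to processes such as lateral root formation. No promoter is positioned to drive the ORF in a eukaryotic host. The only annotated promoter is a T7 promoter just outside attL2, on the opposite strand and pointing back toward the insert, so the plasmid serves as a cloning intermediate rather than an expression construct. rrnB T1 and T2 terminators upstream of attL1 insulate the insert from read-through transcription, and the short lacI and lacZα fragments are backbone remnants. No tags or reporters are annotated, and the record does not say whether the ORF retains a stop codon. The stated purpose is simply to provide ARF19 for Gateway cloning, and the associated publication concerns a synthetic approach to studying the tunability of auxin signaling.
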