Addgene plasmid #83846: pDONR-ARF19
Purpose: Gateway donor vector for ARF19
Depositing lab: Jennifer Nemhauser. Depositing organization: University of Washington. Publication: A synthetic approach reveals extensive tunability of auxin signaling. Havens KA, Guseman JM, Jang SS, Pierre-Jerome E, Bolten N, Klavins E, Nemhauser JL. Plant Physiol. 2012 Sep;160(1):135-42. doi: 10.1104/pp.112.202184. Epub 2012 Jul 27. PubMed 22843664.
Backbone
  Vector backbone: pDONR221
  Backbone manufacturer: Invitrogen
  Vector type: Gateway Donor vector
Growth in bacteria
  Bacterial resistance: Kanamycin, 50 μg/mL
  Growth temperature: 37°C
  Growth strain: DH5alpha
  Copy number: Unknown
Gene/Insert
  Gene/Insert name: ARF19 (alt name: Auxin response factor 19)
  Species: A. thaliana (mustard weed)
  Entrez Gene: ARF19 (a.k.a. AT1G19220, ARF11, AUXIN RESPONSE FACTOR11, IAA22, T29M8.9, T29M8_9, auxin response factor 19, indole-3-acetic acid inducible 22)
  Cloning method: Gateway Cloning
  Sequencing primers: 5′ M13F; 3′ M13R
Terms and licenses: Academic/Nonprofit Terms; Industry Terms: Not Available to Industry
How to cite: pDONR-ARF19 was a gift from Jennifer Nemhauser (Addgene plasmid # 83846 ; http://n2t.net/addgene:83846 ; RRID:Addgene_83846)
