>Addgene plasmid #83846 | pDONR-ARF19 | addgene partial sequence | sequence record 161291 | M13-Rev 5'-CAGGAAACAGCTATGACC-3'
TCAGCTGGATGGCAAATAATGATTTTATTTTGACTGATAGTGACCTGTTCGTTGCAACAAATTGATAAGC
AATGCTTTCTTATAATGCCAACTTTGTACAAGAAAGCTGGGTGTTACTATCTGTTGAAAGAAGCTGCAGC
AGAAGTGTCTTCATAGTGTACTTTCCAAGCATTTCCGCTGTCTGTTTCGCTGCAGGCTTGGTTTGTGGTT
GGGATAGCTGCAAGATCTCCGTCTAAGCTCATTTGCTGAACTTCTACTGATGATAGTATCTTTATGTTCT
GCACGCAGTTCACAAACTCTTCCCAAGGATCATCACCAACTAGTAAAATATCGTTTTCGTGATCGGTGTA
GACGAGTTTCCAATCAGAGGTTAGCGGATCTTCGAGCTGTCCTTCGATGCCAAACATTCTCGCTAAGTCA
TGCCTAAGTTCATCATAGCCGCTATAACGGGTAACATCTATTGATCTACCTACTGACCCTCGTTTTTGAA
CCTTTGTATATGTTCGCATTCGTTGAGTCTGATTGGGCCACAGTCCTCCACCATTCATGATTCCTGAATC
ATTGATGCCGCCAACCTCATTTGAACATCCGGGCTTAAAGGGAATGCTGGGAATACCAAATGACTGAGAA
CTGATTGCAGCACTGGACAGCTCCGTCTCAATGTCTCTTGGTGTGTTGCCATAGTTGGGAACCAAGTTTT
GAAAGTCCTTTTGAGAATAGAGTGGATCAGAAGTTACGGCTTCGAGATTACCAGGGAAAGCTAAGTTGTT
TCTTGGATGATGAGATTGGCAGTCTCCATCAAAACCAAATGATGGTAGTGGGAAAGTTTGTTGCTGCTGT
ACAGGGCCAACAACATCAGGACAGTACGTCGTTCCCGCTGTGGATACATCGATTTGATCTGTTACCGCGC
TTT
