>Addgene plasmid #83846 | pDONR-ARF19 | addgene partial sequence | sequence record 161872 | M13-F20 5'-TGTAAAACGACGGCCAGT-3'
TGATTTTATTTTGACTGATAGTGACCTGTTCGTTGCAACAAATTGATGAGCAATGCTTTTTTATAATGCC
AACTTTGTACAAAAAAGCAGGCTTCAAAATGAAAGCTCCATCAAATGGATTTCTTCCAAGTTCCAACGAA
GGAGAGAAGAAGCCAATCAATTCTCAACTATGGCACGCTTGTGCAGGGCCTTTAGTTTCATTACCTCCTG
TGGGAAGTCTTGTGGTTTACTTCCCTCAAGGACACAGCGAGCAAGTTGCAGCATCGATGCAGAAGCAAAC
AGATTTTATACCAAATTACCCAAATCTTCCTTCTAAGCTGATTTGCTTGCTTCACAGTGTTACATTACAT
GCTGATACCGAAACAGATGAAGTCTATGCACAAATGACTCTTCAACCTGTGAATAAGTATGATAGAGAAG
CATTGCTAGCTTCTGATATGGGCTTGAAGCTAAACAGACAACCTACTGAGTTTTTTTGCAAGACTCTTAC
TGCAAGTGACACAAGCACTCATGGTGGATTCTCTGTACCGCGTCGTGCAGCTGAGAAAATATTCCCTCCT
CTTGATTTCTCGATGCAACCGCCTGCGCAAGAGATTGTAGCTAAAGATTTACATGATACTACATGGACTT
TCAGACATATCTATCGAGGCCAACCAAAAAGACACTTGCTTACCACAGGTTGGAGCGTTTTTGTTAGCAC
AAAGAGACTATTTGCGGGTGATTCAGTTTTGTTTGTAAGAGATGAGAAATCACAGCTGATGTTGGGTATA
AGACGTGCAAATAGACAAACTCCGACTCTTTCCTCATCGGTCATATCCAGCGACAGTATGCACATTGGGA
TACTTGCAGCTGCAGCTCATGCTAATGCCAATAGTAGCCC
